>Addgene plasmid #195002 | pExp-RBD-CHis | addgene full sequence | sequence record 382970 | Addgene NGS Result
CAGCTGATTAATACGACTCACTATAGGGAATTGTGAGCGGATAACAATTCCTCTAGAAATAATTTTGTTT
AACTTTAAGAAGGAGATATATCCATGTATCGATTAAATAAGGAGGAATAAACCATGAATATCACTAACCT
GTGCCCGTTCGGTGAAGTTTTCAACGCGACCCGTTTCGCGTCCGTCTACGCGTGGAACCGTAAACGTATC
TCTAACTGCGTTGCGGACTACTCTGTCCTGTACAACTCTGCGTCTTTCTCTACCTTTAAATGCTACGGTG
TTTCTCCGACCAAACTGAACGACCTCTGCTTTACCAACGTTTATGCCGACTCTTTCGTTATCCGTGGTGA
CGAAGTTCGTCAGATCGCGCCAGGTCAAACCGGCAAAATCGCGGATTACAATTACAAACTGCCGGACGAT
TTCACCGGTTGTGTTATTGCTTGGAACTCTAACAACCTGGACTCTAAAGTTGGTGGTAACTACAACTACC
TGTATCGTCTGTTCCGTAAATCTAACCTCAAACCATTTGAACGTGACATCAGCACCGAAATCTACCAGGC
GGGTTCTACCCCGTGCAACGGTGTCGAGGGTTTCAACTGCTACTTCCCGCTGCAGTCTTATGGTTTCCAG
CCTACTAACGGCGTTGGTTACCAGCCGTACCGTGTTGTTGTTCTGTCTTTCGAACTGCTGCACGCTCCTG
CTACCGTTTGTGGCTCGAGCCCTCATCACCATCACCATCACCATCACTAAGCTTGAGTATTCTATAGTGT
CACCTAAATCCCAGCTTGATCCGGCTGCTAACAAAGCCCGAAAGGAAGCTGAGTTGGCTGCTGCCACCGC
TGAGCAATAACTAGCATAACCCCTTGGGGCCTCTAAACGGGTCTTGAGGGGTTTTTTGCTGAAAGGAGGA
ACTATATCCGGATAACCTGGCGTAATAGCGAAGAGGCCCGCACCGATCGCCCTTCCCAACAGTTGCGCAG
CCTGAATGGCGAATGGAAATTGTAAGCGTTAATATTTTGTTAAAATTCGCGTTAAATTTTTGTTAAATCA
GCTCATTTTTTAACCAATAGGCCGAAATCGGCAAAATCCCTTATAAATCAAAAGAATAGACCGAGATAGG
GT
[37 nt withheld, positions 1123-1159]
AAAGAACGTGGACTCCAACGTCAAAGG
[32 nt withheld, positions 1187-1218]
AGCTTGCATGCCTGCAGGTCGGAAGCATAAAGTGTAAAGCCTGGGGTGCCTAATGAGTGAGCTAACTTAC
ATTAATTGCGTTGCGCTCACTGCCCGCTTTCCAGTCGGGAAACCTGTCGTGCCAGCTGCATTAATGAATC
GGCCAACGCGCGGGGAGAGGCGGTTTGCGTATTGGGCGCCAGGGTGGTTTTTCTTTTCACCAGTGAGACG
GGCAACAGCTGATTGCCCTTCACCGCCTGGCCCTGAGAGAGTTGCAGCAAGCGGTCCACGCTGGTTTGCC
CCAGCAGGCGAAAATCCTGTTTGATGGTGGTTAACGGCGGGATATAACATGAGCTGTCTTCGGTATCGTC
GTATCCCACTACCGAGATATCCGCACCAACGCGCAGCCCGGACTCGGTAATGGCGCGCATTGCGCCCAGC
GCCATCTGATCGTTGGCAACCAGCATCGCAGTGGGAACGATGCCCTCATTCAGCATTTGCATGGTTTGTT
GAAAACCGGACATGGCACTCCAGTCGCCTTCCCGTTCCGCTATCGGCTGAATTTGATTGCGAGTGAGATA
TTTATGCCAGCCAGCCAGACGCAGACGCGCCGAGACAGAACTTAATGGGCCCGCTAACAGCGCGATTTGC
TGGTGACCCAATGCGACCAGATGCTCCACGCCCAGTCGCGTACCGTCTTCATGGGAGAAAATAATACTGT
TGATGGGTGTCTGGTCAGAGACATCAAGAAATAACGCCGGAACATTAGTGCAGGCAGCTTCCACAGCAAT
GGCATCCTGGTCATCCAGCGGATAGTTAATGATCAGCCCACTGACGCGTTGCGCGAGAAGATTGTGCACC
GCCGCTTTACAGGCTTCGACGCCGCTTCGTTCTACCATCGACACCACCACGCTGGCACCCAGTTGATCGG
CGCGAGATTTAATCGCCGCGACAATTTGCGACGGCGCGTGCAGGGCCAGACTGGAGGTGGCAACGCCAAT
CAGCAACGACTGTTTGCCCGCCAGTTGTTGTGCCACGCGGTTGGGAATGTAATTCAGCTCCGCCATCGCC
GCTTCCACTTTTTCCCGCGTTTTCGCAGAAACGTGGCTGGCCTGGTTCACCACGCGGGAAACGGTCTGAT
AAGAGACACCGGCATACTCTGCGACATCGTATAACGTTACTGGTTTCACATTCACCACCCTGAATTGACT
CTCTTCCGGGCGCTATCATGCCATACCGCGAAAGGTTTTGCACCATTCGATGGTGTCGGCGAGCTCGAAT
TGTGAACCATCACCCT
[91 nt withheld, positions 2495-2585]
G
[124 nt withheld, positions 2587-2710]
CCTGATGCGGTATTTTCTCCTTACGCATCTGTGCGGTATTTCACACCGCATATGGTGCACTCTCAGTACA
ATCTGCTCTGATGCCGCATAGTTAAGCCAGCCCCGACACCCGCCAACACCCGCTGACGCGCCCTGACGGG
CTTGTCTGCTCCCGGCATCCGCTTACAGACAAGCTGTGACCGTCTCCGGGAGCTGCATGTGTCAGAGGTT
TTCACCGTCATCACCGAAACGCGCGAGACGAAAGGGCCTCGTGATACGCCTATTTTTATAGGTTAATGTC
ATGATAATAATGGTTTCTTAGACGTCAGGTGGCACTTTTCGGGGAAATGTGCGCGGAACCCCTATTTGTT
TATTTTTCTAAATACATTCAAATATGTATCCGCTCATGAGACAATAACCCTGATAAATGCTTCAATAATA
TTGAAAAAGGAAGAGTATGAGTATTCAACATTTCCGTGTCGCCCTTATTCCCTTTTTTGCGGCATTTTGC
CTTCCTGTTTTTGCTCACCCAGAAACGCTGGTGAAAGTAAAAGATGCTGAAGATCAGTTGGGTGCACGAG
TGGGTTACATCGAACTGGATCTCAACAGCGGTAAGATCCTTGAGAGTTTTCGCCCCGAAGAACGTTTTCC
AATGATGAGCACTTTTAAAGTTCTGCTATGTGGCGCGGTATTATCCCGTATTGACGCCGGGCAAGAGCAA
CTCGGTCGCCGCATACACTATTCTCAGAATGACTTGGTTGAGTACTCACCAGTCACAGAAAAGCATCTTA
CGGATGGCATGACAGTAAGAGAATTATGCAGTGCTGCCATAACCATGAGTGATAACACTGCGGCCAACTT
ACTTCTGACAACGATCGGAGGACCGAAGGAGCTAACCGCTTTTTTGCACAACATGGGGGATCATGTAACT
CGCCTTGATCGTTGGGAACCGGAGCTGAATGAAGCCATACCAAACGACGAGCGTGACACCACGATGCCTG
TAGCAATGGCAACAACGTTGCGCAAACTATTAACTGGCGAACTACTTACTCTAGCTTCCCGGCAACAATT
AATAGACTGGATGGAGGCGGATAAAGTTGCAGGACCACTTCTGCGCTCGGCCCTTCCGGCTGGCTGGTTT
ATTGCTGATAAATCTGGAGCCGGTGAGCGTGGTTCTCGCGGTATCATTGCAGCACTGGGGCCAGATGGTA
AGCCCTCCCGTATCGTAGTTATCTACACGACGGGGAGTCAGGCAACTATGGATGAACGAAATAGACAGAT
CGCTGAGATAGGTGCCTCACTGATTAAGCATTGGTAACTGTCAGACCAAGTTTACTCATATATACTTTAG
ATTGATTTAAAACTTCATTTTTAATTTAAAAGGATCTAGGTGAAGATCCTTTTTGATAATCTCATGACCA
AAATCCCTTAACGTGAGTTTTCGTTCCACTGAGCGTCAGACCCCGTAGAAAAGATCAAAGGATCTTCTTG
AGATCCTTTTTTTCTGCGCGTAATCTGCTGCTTGCAAACAAAAAAACCACCGCTACCAGCGGTGGTTTGT
TTGCCGGATCAAGAGCTACCAACTCTTTTTCCGAAGGTAACTGGCTTCAGCAGAGCGCAGATACCAAATA
CTGTTCTTCTAGTGTAGCCGTAGTTAGGCCACCACTTCAAGAACTCTGTAGCACCGCCTACATACCTCGC
TCTGCTAATCCTGTTACCAGTGGCTGCTGCCAGTGGCGATAAGTCGTGTCTTACCGGGTTGGACTCAAGA
CGATAGTTACCGGATAAGGCGCAGCGGTCGGGCTGAACGGGGGGTTCGTGCACACAGCCCAGCTTGGAGC
GAACGACCTACACCGAACTGAGATACCTACAGCGTGAGCTATGAGAAAGCGCCACGCTTCCCGAAGGGAG
AAAGGCGGACAGGTATCCGGTAAGCGGCAGGGTCGGAACAGGAGAGCGCACGAGGGAGCTTCCAGGGGGA
AACGCCTGGTATCTTTATAGTCCTGTCGGGTTTCGCCACCTCTGACTTGAGCGTCGATTTTTGTGATGCT
CGTCAGGGGGGCGGAGCCTATGGAAAAACGCCAGCAACGCGGCCTTTTTACGGTTCCTGGCCTTTTGCTG
GCCTTTTGCTCACATGTTCTTTCCTGCGTTATCCCCTGATTCTGTGGATAACCGTATTACCGCCTTTGAG
TGAGCTGATACCGCTCGCCGCAGCCGAACGACCGAGCGCAGCGAGTCAGTGAGCGAGGAAGCGGAAGAGC
GCCCAATACGCAAACCGCCTCTCCCCGCGCGTTGGCCGATTCATTAATG
Features (pLannotate 1.2.2; 23 found; start..end, strand, type, name):
      9..27      +  promoter       T7 promoter: promoter for bacteriophage T7 RNA polymerase
     27..51      +  protein_bind   lac operator: The lac repressor binds to the lac operator to inhibit transcription in E. coli. This inhibition can be relieved by adding lactose or isopropyl-β-D-thiogalactopyranoside (IPTG). lac repressor encoded by lacI
     64..86      +  RBS            RBS: efficient ribosome binding site from bacteriophage T7 gene 10 (Olins and Rangwala, 1989)
     94..120     +  CDS            minicistron: synthetic cistron containing a ribosome binding site (Shine-Dalgarno sequence), for enhancing the bacterial expression of a downstream cistron (Schoner, 1997) This first cistron should terminate 3 bp upstream of the ATG for the second cistron.
    127..714     +  CDS            S (fragment): SPIKE_SARS2 - Experimental evidence at protein level: Swiss-Prot protein existence level 1. [Spike glycoprotein]: May down-regulate host tetherin (BST2) by lysosomal degradation, thereby counteracting its antiviral activity. From Severe acute respiratory syndrome coronavirus 2 (2019-nCoV) (SARS-CoV-2).
    724..744     +  CDS            7xHis: 6xHis affinity tag
    761..779     -  promoter       SP6 promoter: promoter for bacteriophage SP6 RNA polymerase
    794..843     +  CDS            SET1 (fragment): solubility-enhancement tag derived from T7 phage gene 10B
    851..898     +  terminator     T7 terminator: transcription terminator for bacteriophage T7 RNA polymerase
    927..993     +  CDS            lacZα (fragment): LacZα fragment of β-galactosidase; lacZ fragment
    997..1218    -  rep_origin     M13 ori (fragment) (sequence partly withheld): M13 bacteriophage origin of replication; arrow indicates direction of (+) strand synthesis
   1219..1239    -  misc_feature   MCS (fragment): pUC18/19 multiple cloning site
   1238..1256    -  promoter       lac UV5 promoter (fragment): E. coli lac promoter with an "up" mutation
   1271..1292    -  protein_bind   CAP binding site: CAP binding activates transcription in the presence of cAMP. E. coli catabolite activator protein
   1305..2387    -  CDS            lacI: lac repressor; lacI; The lac repressor binds to the lac operator to inhibit transcription in E. coli. This inhibition can be relieved by adding lactose or isopropyl-β-D-thiogalactopyranoside (IPTG).
   2388..2465    -  promoter       lacIq promoter: lacI (mutant); In the lacIq allele, a single base change in the promoter boosts expression of the lacI gene about 10-fold.
   2480..2710    -  rep_origin     f1 ori (fragment) (sequence partly withheld): f1 bacteriophage origin of replication; arrow indicates direction of (+) strand synthesis
   2711..2810    -  misc_feature   bom (fragment): basis of mobility region from pBR322
   2912..2947    -  CDS            rop (fragment): Rop protein, which maintains plasmids at low copy number; rop
   3042..3146    +  promoter       AmpR promoter: bla
   3147..4007    +  CDS            AmpR: β-lactamase; bla; confers resistance to ampicillin, carbenicillin, and related antibiotics
   4178..4766    +  rep_origin     ori: high-copy-number ColE1/pMB1/pBR322/pUC origin of replication
   4949..6       +  CDS            lacI (fragment) (across the origin): lac repressor; lacI; The lac repressor binds to the lac operator to inhibit transcription in E. coli. This inhibition can be relieved by adding lactose or isopropyl-β-D-thiogalactopyranoside (IPTG).
