[The description below was written by a language model from this plasmid's Addgene catalogue record and pLannotate feature annotations shown in this document.]
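Description:
pExp-RBD-CHis is a bacterial expression plasmid of about 5 kb, built on the pOP2H backbone, for producing the receptor binding domain (RBD) of the SARS-CoV-2 spike glycoprotein in E. coli. It is maintained as a high-copy plasmid through a ColE1/pUC-type origin and selected with ampicillin via the β-lactamase gene. The feature table also picks up short remnants of f1/M13 origins, bom, rop, lacZα and a pUC polylinker. These appear to be backbone fragments rather than functional elements.

Expression is driven by a T7lac promoter, a T7 promoter followed immediately by a lac operator. Transcription therefore needs T7 RNA polymerase from the host and is held off by lac repressor until induction with IPTG. The plasmid supplies its own repressor from a full-length lacI gene under the stronger lacIq promoter. Downstream of the T7 gene 10 ribosome binding site sits a short synthetic minicistron, a leader cistron designed to improve translation initiation of the following open reading frame. The spike fragment encoding the RBD comes next (roughly 590 bp), followed by a C-terminal polyhistidine tag for metal-affinity purification and then a T7 terminator. The record lists the tag as His8. The insert was introduced by ligation-independent cloning, which destroyed the 5′ NcoI site and kept the 3′ XhoI site.

The stated purpose mentions a C-terminal Avi-tag, but the plasmid name, the tag field and the annotated features indicate only a His tag, and no Avi-tag is annotated. The associated work concerns discovery of pathogen-specific monoclonal antibodies, which suggests use of the recombinant RBD as an antigen reagent, though the record does not say so.
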