Addgene plasmid #195002: pExp-RBD-CHis
Purpose: Production of SARS-CoV2 receptor binding domain in E. coli with C-terminal Avi-tag
Depositing lab: Marko Hyvönen. Depositing organization: University of Cambridge. Publication: Rapid discovery of monoclonal antibodies by microfluidics-enabled FACS of single pathogen-specific antibody-secreting cells. Fischer K, Lulla A, So TY, Pereyra-Gerber P, Raybould MIJ, Kohler TN, Yam-Puc JC, Kaminski TS, Hughes R, Pyeatt GL, Leiss-Maier F, Brear P, Matheson NJ, Deane CM, Hyvonen M, Thaventhiran JED, Hollfelder F. Nat Biotechnol. 2025 Jun;43(6):960-970. doi: 10.1038/s41587-024-02346-5. Epub 2024 Aug 14. PubMed 39143416.
Backbone
  Vector backbone: pOP2H
  Vector type: Bacterial Expression
Growth in bacteria
  Bacterial resistance: Ampicillin, 100 μg/mL
  Growth temperature: 37°C
  Growth strain: DH5alpha
  Copy number: High Copy
Gene/Insert
  Gene/Insert name: RBD (alt name: SARS-CoV-2 protein S-protein receptor binding domain)
  Species: SARS-CoV-2
  Entrez Gene: S (a.k.a. GU280_gp02, spike glycoprotein)
  Promoter: T7lac
  Tag / fusion protein: His8 (C terminal on insert)
  Cloning method: Ligation Independent Cloning
  Sequencing primers: 5′ T7; 3′ T7T
Terms and licenses: Academic/Nonprofit Terms; Industry Terms: Not Available to Industry
Depositor comments: LIC cloning used 5' site NcoI (destroyed in cloning) and 3' site XhoI (not destroyed). Please visit https://doi.org/10.1101/2023.01.10.523494 for bioRxiv preprint.
How to cite: pExp-RBD-CHis was a gift from Marko Hyvönen (Addgene plasmid # 195002 ; http://n2t.net/addgene:195002 ; RRID:Addgene_195002)
